>Addgene plasmid #232281 | pPMS-989 | addgene full sequence | sequence record 461166 | Addgene NGS Result
TTGAGATCCTTTTTTTCTGCGCGTAATCTGCTGCTTGCAAACAAAAAAACCACCGCTACCAGCGGTGGTT
TGTTTGCCGGATCAAGAGCTACCAACTCTTTTTCCGAAGGTAACTGGCTTCAGCAGAGCGCAGATACCAA
ATACTGTTCTTCTAGTGTAGCCGTAGTTAGGCCACCACTTCAAGAACTCTGTAGCACCGCCTACATACCT
CGCTCTGCTAATCCTGTTACCAGTGGCTGCTGCCAGTGGCGATAAGTCGTGTCTTACCGGGTTGGACTCA
AGACGATAGTTACCGGATAAGGCGCAGCGGTCGGGCTGAACGGGGGGTTCGTGCACACAGCCCAGCTTGG
AGCGAACGACCTACACCGAACTGAGATACCTACAGCGTGAGCTATGAGAAAGCGCCACGCTTCCCGAAGG
GAGAAAGGCGGACAGGTATCCGGTAAGCGGCAGGGTCGGAACAGGAGAGCGCACGAGGGAGCTTCCAGGG
GGAAACGCCTGGTATCTTTATAGTCCTGTCGGGTTTCGCCACCTCTGACTTGAGCGTCGATTTTTGTGAT
GCTCGTCAGGGGGGCGGAGCCTATGGAAAAACGCCAGCAACGCGGCCTTTTTACGGTTCCTGGCCTTTTG
CTGGCCTTTTGCTCACATGTTCTTTCCTGCGTTATCCCCTGATTCTGTGGATAACCGTATTACCGCCTTT
GAGTGAGCTGATACCGCTCGCCGCAGCCGAACGACCGAGCGCAGCGAGTCAGTGAGCGAGGAAGCGGAAG
AGCGCCCAATACGCAAACCGCCTCTCCCCGCGCGTTGGCCGATTCATTAATGCAGCTGGCACGACAGGTT
TCCCGACTGGAAAGCGGGCAGTGAGCGCAACGCAATTAATGTGAGTTAGCTCACTCATTAGGCACCCCAG
GCTTTACACTTTATGCTTCCGGCTCGTATGTTGTGTGGAATTGTGAGCGGATAACAATTTCACACAGGAA
ACAGCTATGACATGATTACGAATTAATTCGAGCTCGCCCGACATTGATTATTGACTAGTTATTAATAGTA
ATCAATTACGGGGTCATTAGTTCATAGCCCATATATGGAGTTCCGCGTTACATAACTTACGGTAAATGGC
CCGCCTGGCTGACCGCCCAACGACCCCCGCCCATTGACGTCAATAATGACGTATGTTCCCATAGTAACGC
CAATAGGGACTTTCCATTGACGTCAATGGGTGGAGTATTTACGGTAAACTGCCCACTTGGCAGTACATCA
AGTGTATCATATGCCAAGTACGCCCCCTATTGACGTCAATGACGGTAAATGGCCCGCCTGGCATTATGCC
CAGTACATGACCTTATGGGACTTTCCTACTTGGCAGTACATCTACGTATTAGTCATCGCTATTACCATGG
TGATGCGGTTTTGGCAGTACATCAATGGGCGTGGATAGCGGTTTGACTCACGGGGATTTCCAAGTCTCCA
CCCCATTGACGTCAATGGGAGTTTGTTTTGGCACCAAAATCAACGGGACTTTCCAAAATGTCGTAACAAC
TCCGCCCCATTGACGCAAATGGGCGGTAGGCGTGTACGGTGGGAGGTCTATATAAGCAGAGCTCGTTTAG
TGAACCGTCAGATCGCCTGGAGACGCCATCCACGCTGTTTTGACCTCCATAGAAGACACCGGGACCGATC
CAGCCTCCGCGGCCGGGAACGGTGCATTGGAACGCGGATTCCCCGTGCCAAGAGTGACGTAAGTACCGCC
TATAGAGTCTATAGGCCCACCCCCTTGGCTTCGTTAGAACGCGGCTACAATTAATACATAACCTTATGTA
TCATACACATACGATTTAGGTGACACTATAGAATAACATCCACTTTGCCTTTCTCTCCACAGGTGTCCAC
TCCCAGGTCCAACTGCACCTCGGTTCTATCCGGGCCCCCCCTCGAGGTCGACGGTATCGATAAGCTTGAT
ATCGAATTCGCCCTTCTGCAGCCGCCGCCGCCGCCGCGCAGACCCGGAGGTCGTCCGCGCCCACCATGCG
AGCTCAGCTCTGGTTGCTGCAGTTGCTGCTACTCCGCGGGGCCGCGCGCGCGCTCAGTCCCGCAACACCC
GCAGGTCACAATGAAGGTCAAGACTCTGCATGGACTGCCAAGAGGACCAGGCAAGGCTGGAGTCGGAGAC
CCCGAGAGAGCCCCGCGCAGGTGTTGAAGCCAGGCAAGACCCAGCTAAGCCAGGACTTGGGTGGGGGCTC
CCTGGCCATCGACACACTTCCGGACAACAGGACTCGGGTGGTGGAGGACAACCATAACTACTACGTGTCC
CGTGTCTACGGCCCTGGTGAGAAACGAAGCCAGGATCTGTGGGTGGACCTGGCTGTGGCCAACCGGAGTC
ATGTGAAGATCCACAGGATCCTCTCCAGTTCTCACCGACAGGCTTCAAGAGTGGTCTTGTCCTTTGATTT
CCCTTTCTATGGGCATCCTCTGCGGCAGATCACCATAGCAACCGGAGGCTTCATCTTCATGGGGGACATG
CTCCACCGGATGCTCACAGCTACGCAGTATGTGGCACCCCTGATGGCCAACTTCAACCCCGGCTACTCTG
ACAACTCCACGGTTGCTTACTTTGACAATGGGACCGTTTTTGTGGTTCAGTGGGATCATGTTTACCTCCA
GGACCGGGAGGACAGGGGCAGCTTCACCTTCCAGGCGGCCCTACACCGAGATGGCCGCATTGTCTTCGGC
TACAAAGAGATCCCCATGGCTGTCCTGGATATCAGCCCTGCCCAGCACCCTGTCAAGGCAGGCCTGTCCG
ACGCTTTCATGATTCTCAATTCATCCCCAGAGGTGCCAGAGTCTCAGAGACGGACCATTTTCGAATACCA
CCGTGTGGAACTGGACTCCAGCAAGATCACCACCACCTCGGCCGTGGAGTTCACCCCGTTGCCAACCTGC
CTCCAGCATCAGAGTTGCGACACCTGCGTGTCCTCGAATCTAACCTTCAACTGCAGCTGGTGCCATGTCC
TGCAGAGGTGTTCCAGTGGCTTTGACCGATACCGCCAAGAATGGCTGACCTACGGCTGTGCCCAGGAGGC
AGAAGGCAAGACATGCGAGGACTTCCAGGATGATAGCCACTACTCAGCCTCCCCTGACAGCTCCTTCAGC
CCCTTTAATGGCGACTCCACTACCTCTTCCTCCCTCTTCATTGACAGCCTCACCACAGAAGATGACACCA
AGTTGAATCCCTACGCAGAAGGAGACGGCCTTCCGGACCACTCATCTCCGAAGTCCAAGGGTCCTCCCGT
GCACCTGGGCACCATCGTGGGTATCGTGCTTGCTGTACTCCTGGTAGCGGCCATCATCCTGGCTGGGATT
TACATCAGTGGCCACCCTAATTCCAATGCTGCACTCTTCTTCATCGAGCGGAGACCTCACCACTGGCCAG
CCATGAAGTTCCATAACCACCCCAACCACTCTACCTACACCGAGGTAGAGCCCTCCGGGCACGAGAAGGA
AGGCTTCGTGGAGGCCGAGCAGTGCTGAGAGAGCATCGGGCCAGAGACCTGGGGATGGCATGAAAGACAA
GTCAGAGCACAGAGAAGTGATTTTTTTTCCTGGCCTCCTCGGAGCTGGCCCTGGGCCAGGAAAATAGATG
AAGGGCGAATTCCTGCAGCCCGGGGGATCCACTAGTTCTAGAGCGGCCGCCACCGCGGTGGAGCTTGGCC
GCCATGGCCCAACTTGTTTATTGCAGCTTATAATGGTTACAAATAAAGCAATAGCATCACAAATTTCACA
AATAAAGCATTTTTTTCACTGCATTCTAGTTGTGGTTTGTCCAAACTCATCAATGTATCTTATCATGTCT
GGATCGGGAATTAATTCGGCGCAGCACCATGGCCTGAAATAACCTCTGAAAGAGGAACTTGGTTAGGTAC
CTTCTGAGGCGGAAAGAACCAGCTGTGGAATGTGTGTCAGTTAGGGTGTGGAAAGTCCCCAGGCTCCCCA
GCAGGCAGAAGTATGCAAAGCATGCATCTCAATTAGTCAGCAACCAGGTGTGGAAAGTCCCCAGGCTCCC
CAGCAGGCAGAAGTATGCAAAGCATGCATCTCAATTAGTCAGCAACCATAGTCCCGCCCCTAACTCCGCC
CATCCCGCCCCTAACTCCGCCCAGTTCCGCCCATTCTCCGCCCCATGGCTGACTAATTTTTTTTATTTAT
GCAGAGGCCGAGGCCGCCTCGGCCTCTGAGCTATTCCAGAAGTAGTGAGGAGGCTTTTTTGGAGGCCTAG
GCTTTTGCAAAAAGCTGTTAACAGCTTGGCACTGGCCGTCGTTTTACAACGTCGTGACTGGGAAAACCCT
GGCGTTACCCAACTTAATCGCCTTGCAGCACATCCCCCTTTCGCCAGCTGGCGTAATAGCGAAGAGGCCC
GCACCGATCGCCCTTCCCAACAGTTGCGCAGCCTGAATGGCGAATGGCGCCTGATGCGGTATTTTCTCCT
TACGCATCTGTGCGGTATTTCACACCGCATA
[142 nt withheld, positions 4512-4653]
C
[141 nt withheld, positions 4655-4795]
CCTTTGACGTTGGAGTCCACGTTCTTT
[37 nt withheld, positions 4823-4859]
ACCCTATCTCGGGCTATTCTTTTGATTTATAAGGGATTTTGCCGATTTCGGCCTATTGGTTAAAAAATGA
GCTGATTTAACAAAAATTTAACGCGAATTTTAACAAAATATTAACGTTTACAATTTTATGGTGCACTCTC
AGTACAATCTGCTCTGATGCCGCATAGTTAAGCCAGCCCCGACACCCGCCAACACCCGCTGACGCGCCCT
GACGGGCTTGTCTGCTCCCGGCATCCGCTTACAGACAAGCTGTGACCGTCTCCGGGAGCTGCATGTGTCA
GAGGTTTTCACCGTCATCACCGAAACGCGCGAGACGAAAGGGCCTCGTGATACGCCTATTTTTATAGGTT
AATGTCATGATAATAATGGTTTCTTAGACGTCAGGTGGCACTTTTCGGGGAAATGTGCGCGGAACCCCTA
TTTGTTTATTTTTCTAAATACATTCAAATATGTATCCGCTCATGAGACAATAACCCTGATAAATGCTTCA
ATAATATTGAAAAAGGAAGAGTATGAGTATTCAACATTTCCGTGTCGCCCTTATTCCCTTTTTTGCGGCA
TTTTGCCTTCCTGTTTTTGCTCACCCAGAAACGCTGGTGAAAGTAAAAGATGCTGAAGATCAGTTGGGTG
CACGAGTGGGTTACATCGAACTGGATCTCAACAGCGGTAAGATCCTTGAGAGTTTTCGCCCCGAAGAACG
TTTTCCAATGATGAGCACTTTTAAAGTTCTGCTATGTGGCGCGGTATTATCCCGTATTGACGCCGGGCAA
GAGCAACTCGGTCGCCGCATACACTATTCTCAGAATGACTTGGTTGAGTACTCACCAGTCACAGAAAAGC
ATCTTACGGATGGCATGACAGTAAGAGAATTATGCAGTGCTGCCATAACCATGAGTGATAACACTGCGGC
CAACTTACTTCTGACAACGATCGGAGGACCGAAGGAGCTAACCGCTTTTTTGCACAACATGGGGGATCAT
GTAACTCGCCTTGATCGTTGGGAACCGGAGCTGAATGAAGCCATACCAAACGACGAGCGTGACACCACGA
TGCCTGTAGCAATGGCAACAACGTTGCGCAAACTATTAACTGGCGAACTACTTACTCTAGCTTCCCGGCA
ACAATTAATAGACTGGATGGAGGCGGATAAAGTTGCAGGACCACTTCTGCGCTCGGCCCTTCCGGCTGGC
TGGTTTATTGCTGATAAATCTGGAGCCGGTGAGCGTGGGTCTCGCGGTATCATTGCAGCACTGGGGCCAG
ATGGTAAGCCCTCCCGTATCGTAGTTATCTACACGACGGGGAGTCAGGCAACTATGGATGAACGAAATAG
ACAGATCGCTGAGATAGGTGCCTCACTGATTAAGCATTGGTAACTGTCAGACCAAGTTTACTCATATATA
CTTTAGATTGATTTAAAACTTCATTTTTAATTTAAAAGGATCTAGGTGAAGATCCTTTTTGATAATCTCA
TGACCAAAATCCCTTAACGTGAGTTTTCGTTCCACTGAGCGTCAGACCCCGTAGAAAAGATCAAAGGATC
TTC
Features (pLannotate 1.2.2; 23 found; start..end, strand, type, name):
      1..589     +  rep_origin     ori: high-copy-number ColE1/pMB1/pBR322/pUC origin of replication
    772..864     +  CDS            lacI (fragment): lac repressor; lacI; The lac repressor binds to the lac operator to inhibit transcription in E. coli. This inhibition can be relieved by adding lactose or isopropyl-β-D-thiogalactopyranoside (IPTG).
    877..898     +  protein_bind   CAP binding site: CAP binding activates transcription in the presence of cAMP. E. coli catabolite activator protein
    913..943     +  promoter       lac promoter: promoter for the E. coli lac operon
    951..967     +  protein_bind   lac operator: The lac repressor binds to the lac operator to inhibit transcription in E. coli. This inhibition can be relieved by adding lactose or isopropyl-β-D-thiogalactopyranoside (IPTG). lac repressor encoded by lacI
   1020..1399    +  enhancer       CMV enhancer: human cytomegalovirus immediate early enhancer
   1400..1603    +  promoter       CMV promoter: human cytomegalovirus (CMV) immediate early promoter
   1739..1782    +  intron         CMV intron (fragment): modified intron A from human cytomegalovirus
   1834..1852    +  promoter       SP6 promoter: promoter for bacteriophage SP6 RNA polymerase
   1856..1893    +  CDS            IgH signal sequence (fragment): signal sequence from the mouse immunoglobulin heavy chain variable region
   1920..1969    -  misc_feature   MCS (fragment): pBluescript multiple cloning site
   1981..1997    -  promoter       chicken β-actin promoter (fragment): contains a 21-bp deletion relative to the standard chicken β-actin promoter
   2026..3525    +  CDS            Plxdc1: PLDX1_MOUSE - Also known as Tem7. Experimental evidence at protein level: Swiss-Prot protein existence level 1. Plays a critical role in endothelial cell capillary morphogenesis. From Mus musculus (Mouse).
   3646..3705    -  misc_feature   MCS (fragment): pBluescript multiple cloning site
   3721..3855    +  polyA_signal   SV40 poly(A) signal: SV40 polyadenylation signal
   3924..4281    +  promoter       SV40 promoter: SV40 enhancer and early promoter
   4300..4454    +  CDS            lacZα (fragment): LacZα fragment of β-galactosidase; lacZ fragment
   4460..4511    -  misc_feature   bom (fragment): basis of mobility region from pBR322
   4530..4910    +  rep_origin     M13 ori (sequence partly withheld): M13 bacteriophage origin of replication; arrow indicates direction of (+) strand synthesis
   4986..5035    -  misc_feature   bom (fragment): basis of mobility region from pBR322
   5137..5172    -  CDS            rop (fragment): Rop protein, which maintains plasmids at low copy number; rop
   5267..5371    +  promoter       AmpR promoter: bla
   5372..6232    +  CDS            AmpR: β-lactamase; bla; confers resistance to ampicillin, carbenicillin, and related antibiotics
