[The description below was written by a language model from this plasmid's Addgene catalogue record and pLannotate feature annotations shown in this document.]
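Description:
pPMS-989 is a mammalian expression plasmid built on the pRK5 backbone that carries the mouse Plxdc1 coding sequence (also known as TEM7, tumor endothelial marker 7), a protein implicated in endothelial capillary morphogenesis. The sequenced plasmid is about 6.4 kb, consistent with a roughly 1.7 kb insert placed into the approximately 4.8 kb vector at EcoRI sites on both sides; the record notes that part of the plasmid derives from an MGC cDNA clone. It is propagated in E. coli through a high-copy ColE1/pUC-type origin and selected with ampicillin via the β-lactamase gene and its native promoter. An M13 phage origin is also present, which in principle permits single-stranded DNA production.

Expression of the insert is driven by the human cytomegalovirus immediate-early enhancer and promoter, followed by a fragment of the CMV intron A region, with an SV40 polyadenylation signal downstream of the roughly 1.5 kb Plxdc1 open reading frame. An SP6 promoter sits just upstream of the cloning region and could be used for in vitro transcription or as a sequencing primer site. No epitope tags or reporters are annotated, so the protein appears to be untagged, although the record does not say so explicitly. An SV40 enhancer/early promoter lies downstream of the cassette as part of the backbone; no mammalian selection marker is annotated. Several short annotations (lacI, lacZα, rop, bom, an IgH signal sequence fragment, pBluescript polylinker pieces and a 17-bp β-actin promoter match) are partial hits that probably reflect backbone or cloning remnants rather than functional elements. The stated purpose is protein expression, most plausibly by transient transfection of cultured mammalian cells.
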