Addgene plasmid #232281: pPMS-989
Purpose: Protein Expression
Depositing lab: Jeremy Nathans. Depositing organization: Johns Hopkins University and School of Medicine.
Backbone
  Vector backbone: pRK5
  Backbone size w/o insert (bp): 4800
  Vector type: Mammalian Expression
Growth in bacteria
  Bacterial resistance: Ampicillin, 100 μg/mL
  Growth temperature: 37°C
  Growth strain: DH5alpha
  Copy number: High Copy
Gene/Insert
  Gene/Insert name: Plxdc1 (alt name: TEM7)
  Species: M. musculus (mouse)
  Insert size (bp): 1700
  Entrez Gene: Plxdc1 (a.k.a. 2410003I07Rik, AI848450, Tem7)
  Cloning method: Restriction Enzyme; 5′ cloning site EcoRI (unknown if destroyed); 3′ cloning site EcoRI (unknown if destroyed)
Resource information
  A portion of this plasmid was derived from a plasmid made by: MGC CLONE #40057410
Terms and licenses: Academic/Nonprofit Terms; Industry Terms: Not Available to Industry
How to cite: pPMS-989 was a gift from Jeremy Nathans (Addgene plasmid # 232281 ; http://n2t.net/addgene:232281 ; RRID:Addgene_232281)
